>Addgene plasmid #83854 | pDONR-IAA16 | depositor full sequence | sequence record 160257 | Full Sequence
CTTTCCTGCGTTATCCCCTGATTCTGTGGATAACCGTATTACCGCCTTTGAGTGAGCTGATACCGCTCGC
CGCAGCCGAACGACCGAGCGCAGCGAGTCAGTGAGCGAGGAAGCGGAAGAGCGCCCAATACGCAAACCGC
CTCTCCCCGCGCGTTGGCCGATTCATTAATGCAGCTGGCACGACAGGTTTCCCGACTGGAAAGCGGGCAG
TGAGCGCAACGCAATTAATACGCGTACCGCTAGCCAGGAAGAGTTTGTAGAAACGCAAAAAGGCCATCCG
TCAGGATGGCCTTCTGCTTAGTTTGATGCCTGGCAGTTTATGGCGGGCGTCCTGCCCGCCACCCTCCGGG
CCGTTGCTTCACAACGTTCAAATCCGCTCCCGGCGGATTTGTCCTACTCAGGAGAGCGTTCACCGACAAA
CAACAGATAAAACGAAAGGCCCAGTCTTCCGACTGAGCCTTTCGTTTTATTTGATGCCTGGCAGTTCCCT
ACTCTCGCGTTAACGCTAGCATGGATGTTTTCCCAGTCACGACGTTGTAAAACGACGGCCAGTCTTAAGC
TCGGGCCCCAAATAATGATTTTATTTTGACTGATAGTGACCTGTTCGTTGCAACAAATTGATGAGCAATG
CTTTTTTATAATGCCAACTTTGTACAAAAAAGCAGGCTTCAAAATGATTAATTTTGAGGCCACGGAGCTG
AGATTAGGGCTACCGGGTGGGAATCACGGAGGAGAAATGGCTGGAAAAAATAATGGTAAAAGAGGATTTT
CTGAGACTGTTGATCTCAAACTGAATCTTTCATCGACGGCTATGGATTCAGTTTCCAAAGTCGATTTAGA
GAATATGAAGGAGAAGGTCGTAAAACCACCAGCCAAGGCACAAGTTGTGGGATGGCCACCGGTACGATCT
TTCCGCAAGAACGTCATGTCCGGCCAAAAACCGACCACCGGAGATGCCACCGAAGGAAACGATAAGACTT
CTGGCAGCAGTGGAGCCACCTCATCCGCCTCCGCATGTGCCACCGTGGCTTATGTGAAGGTTAGCATGGA
CGGTGCACCGTACCTACGGAAAATTGACTTGAAACTCTACAAAACTTACCAAGATCTCTCCAACGCCTTA
AGCAAAATGTTTAGCTCTTTTACCATAGGCAACTATGGACCACAAGGAATGAAAGATTTCATGAATGAGA
GTAAATTGATCGATCTTCTAAACGGATCAGATTATGTTCCAACATATGAAGATAAAGATGGCGACTGGAT
GCTTGTAGGAGACGTACCGTGGGAGATGTTTGTTGATTCATGCAAACGTATACGAATAATGAAGGGATCA
GAAGCAATCGGACTTGCTCCAAGGGCATTAGAAAAGTGCAAGAACAGAAGTTGACACCCAGCTTTCTTGT
ACAAAGTTGGCATTATAAGAAAGCATTGCTTATCAATTTGTTGCAACGAACAGGTCACTATCAGTCAAAA
TAAAATCATTATTTGCCATCCAGCTGATATCCCCTATAGTGAGTCGTATTACATGGTCATAGCTGTTTCC
TGGCAGCTCTGGCCCGTGTCTCAAAATCTCTGATGTTACATTGCACAAGATAAAATAATATCATCATGAA
CAATAAAACTGTCTGCTTACATAAACAGTAATACAAGGGGTGTTATGAGCCATATTCAACGGGAAACGTC
GAGGCCGCGATTAAATTCCAACATGGATGCTGATTTATATGGGTATAAATGGGCTCGCGATAATGTCGGG
CAATCAGGTGCGACAATCTATCGCTTGTATGGGAAGCCCGATGCGCCAGAGTTGTTTCTGAAACATGGCA
AAGGTAGCGTTGCCAATGATGTTACAGATGAGATGGTCAGACTAAACTGGCTGACGGAATTTATGCCTCT
TCCGACCATCAAGCATTTTATCCGTACTCCTGATGATGCATGGTTACTCACCACTGCGATCCCCGGAAAA
ACAGCATTCCAGGTATTAGAAGAATATCCTGATTCAGGTGAAAATATTGTTGATGCGCTGGCAGTGTTCC
TGCGCCGGTTGCATTCGATTCCTGTTTGTAATTGTCCTTTTAACAGCGATCGCGTATTTCGTCTCGCTCA
GGCGCAATCACGAATGAATAACGGTTTGGTTGATGCGAGTGATTTTGATGACGAGCGTAATGGCTGGCCT
GTTGAACAAGTCTGGAAAGAAATGCATAAACTTTTGCCATTCTCACCGGATTCAGTCGTCACTCATGGTG
ATTTCTCACTTGATAACCTTATTTTTGACGAGGGGAAATTAATAGGTTGTATTGATGTTGGACGAGTCGG
AATCGCAGACCGATACCAGGATCTTGCCATCCTATGGAACTGCCTCGGTGAGTTTTCTCCTTCATTACAG
AAACGGCTTTTTCAAAAATATGGTATTGATAATCCTGATATGAATAAATTGCAGTTTCATTTGATGCTCG
ATGAGTTTTTCTAATCAGAATTGGTTAATTGGTTGTAACACTGGCAGAGCATTACGCTGACTTGACGGGA
CGGCGCAAGCTCATGACCAAAATCCCTTAACGTGAGTTACGCGTCGTTCCACTGAGCGTCAGACCCCGTA
GAAAAGATCAAAGGATCTTCTTGAGATCCTTTTTTTCTGCGCGTAATCTGCTGCTTGCAAACAAAAAAAC
CACCGCTACCAGCGGTGGTTTGTTTGCCGGATCAAGAGCTACCAACTCTTTTTCCGAAGGTAACTGGCTT
CAGCAGAGCGCAGATACCAAATACTGTTCTTCTAGTGTAGCCGTAGTTAGGCCACCACTTCAAGAACTCT
GTAGCACCGCCTACATACCTCGCTCTGCTAATCCTGTTACCAGTGGCTGCTGCCAGTGGCGATAAGTCGT
GTCTTACCGGGTTGGACTCAAGACGATAGTTACCGGATAAGGCGCAGCGGTCGGGCTGAACGGGGGGTTC
GTGCACACAGCCCAGCTTGGAGCGAACGACCTACACCGAACTGAGATACCTACAGCGTGAGCTATGAGAA
AGCGCCACGCTTCCCGAAGGGAGAAAGGCGGACAGGTATCCGGTAAGCGGCAGGGTCGGAACAGGAGAGC
GCACGAGGGAGCTTCCAGGGGGAAACGCCTGGTATCTTTATAGTCCTGTCGGGTTTCGCCACCTCTGACT
TGAGCGTCGATTTTTGTGATGCTCGTCAGGGGGGCGGAGCCTATGGAAAAACGCCAGCAACGCGGCCTTT
TTACGGTTCCTGGCCTTTTGCTGGCCTTTTGCTCACATGTT
Features (pLannotate 1.2.2; 10 found; start..end, strand, type, name):
    121..213     +  CDS            lacI (fragment): lac repressor; lacI; The lac repressor binds to the lac operator to inhibit transcription in E. coli. This inhibition can be relieved by adding lactose or isopropyl-β-D-thiogalactopyranoside (IPTG).
    268..295     -  terminator     rrnB T2 terminator: transcription terminator T2 from the E. coli rrnB gene
    427..470     +  terminator     rrnB T1 terminator: Escherichia coli rrnB; transcription terminator T1 from the E. coli rrnB gene
    517..553     -  CDS            lacZα (fragment): LacZα fragment of β-galactosidase; lacZ fragment
    569..668     +  protein_bind   attL1: mutant version of attL; recombination site for the Gateway® LR reaction LR Clonase™
    674..1381    +  CDS            IAA16: IAA16_ARATH - Experimental evidence at protein level: Swiss-Prot protein existence level 1. Aux/IAA proteins are short-lived transcriptional factors that function as repressors of early auxin response genes at low auxin concentrations. Repression is thought to result from the interaction with auxin response factors (ARFs), proteins that bind to the auxin- responsive promoter element (AuxRE). Formation of heterodimers with ARF proteins may alter their ability to modulate early auxin response genes expression. From Arabidopsis thaliana (Mouse-ear cress).
   1386..1485    -  protein_bind   attL2: mutant version of attL; recombination site for the Gateway® LR reaction LR Clonase™
   1503..1521    -  promoter       T7 promoter: promoter for bacteriophage T7 RNA polymerase
   1655..2464    +  CDS            KanR: aminoglycoside phosphotransferase; aph(3')-Ia; confers resistance to kanamycin in bacteria or G418 (Geneticin®) in eukaryotes
   2611..3199    +  rep_origin     ori: high-copy-number ColE1/pMB1/pBR322/pUC origin of replication
