[The description below was written by a language model from this plasmid's Addgene catalogue record and pLannotate feature annotations shown in this document.]
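Description:
pDONR-IAA16 is a Gateway entry clone built on the Invitrogen pDONR221 backbone, carrying the coding sequence of Arabidopsis thaliana IAA16 (AT3G04730, indoleacetic acid-induced protein 16). Although catalogued as a donor vector, the 3,261 nt sequence shows the insert flanked by attL1 and attL2 sites, which is the arrangement produced once a gene has been recombined into a pDONR plasmid. The plasmid is propagated in E. coli using a high-copy ColE1/pUC-type origin and is selected with kanamycin through the KanR aminoglycoside phosphotransferase gene.

The IAA16 open reading frame of about 700 bp sits directly between the two attL sites, so an LR Clonase reaction can transfer it in a defined orientation into any attR-containing destination vector. No promoter is positioned to express the insert in its sense orientation. The only annotated promoter is a T7 promoter downstream of attL2 on the opposite strand, a standard backbone element, so the plasmid serves as a shuttle and sequence-verified source of the gene rather than an expression construct. The rrnB T1 and T2 terminators upstream of attL1 insulate the cloning region from read-through transcription, and the short lacI and lacZα fragments are backbone remnants with no functional role. No epitope tag or reporter is annotated.

IAA16 belongs to the Aux/IAA family of short-lived transcriptional repressors, which restrain early auxin response genes at low auxin levels through interaction with auxin response factors. The associated publication concerns a synthetic approach to the tunability of auxin signalling, suggesting this clone supplied IAA16 for building downstream expression constructs, although the record does not name specific destination vectors.
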