Addgene plasmid #83854: pDONR-IAA16
Purpose: Gateway donor vector for IAA16
Depositing lab: Jennifer Nemhauser. Depositing organization: University of Washington. Publication: A synthetic approach reveals extensive tunability of auxin signaling. Havens KA, Guseman JM, Jang SS, Pierre-Jerome E, Bolten N, Klavins E, Nemhauser JL. Plant Physiol. 2012 Sep;160(1):135-42. doi: 10.1104/pp.112.202184. Epub 2012 Jul 27. PubMed 22843664.
Backbone
  Vector backbone: pDONR221
  Backbone manufacturer: Invitrogen
  Vector type: Gateway Donor vector
Growth in bacteria
  Bacterial resistance: Kanamycin, 50 μg/mL
  Growth temperature: 37°C
  Growth strain: DH5alpha
  Copy number: Unknown
Gene/Insert
  Gene/Insert name: IAA16
  Species: A. thaliana (mustard weed)
  Entrez Gene: IAA16 (a.k.a. AT3G04730, F7O18.22, F7O18_22, indoleacetic acid-induced protein 16)
  Cloning method: Gateway Cloning
  Sequencing primers: 5′ M13F; 3′ M13R
Terms and licenses: Academic/Nonprofit Terms; Industry Terms: Not Available to Industry
How to cite: pDONR-IAA16 was a gift from Jennifer Nemhauser (Addgene plasmid # 83854 ; http://n2t.net/addgene:83854 ; RRID:Addgene_83854)
