>Addgene plasmid #83854 | pDONR-IAA16 | addgene partial sequence | sequence record 161338 | M13pUC-Fwd 5'-CCCAGTCACGACGTTGTAAAACG-3'
CCAAATAATGATTTTATTTTGACTGATAGTGACCTGTTCGTTGCAACAAATTGATGAGCAATGCTTTTTT
ATAATGCCAACTTTGTACAAAAAAGCAGGCTTCAAAATGATTAATTTTGAGGCCACGGAGCTGAGATTAG
GGCTACCGGGTGGGAATCACGGAGGAGAAATGGCTGGAAAAAATAATGGTAAAAGAGGATTTTCTGAGAC
TGTTGATCTCAAACTGAATCTTTCATCGACGGCTATGGATTCAGTTTCCAAAGTCGATTTAGAGAATATG
AAGGAGAAGGTCGTAAAACCACCAGCCAAGGCACAAGTTGTGGGATGGCCACCGGTACGATCTTTCCGCA
AGAACGTCATGTCCGGCCAAAAACCGACCACCGGAGATGCCACCGAAGGAAACGATAAGACTTCTGGCAG
CAGTGGAGCCACCTCATCCGCCTCCGCATGTGCCACCGTGGCTTATGTGAAGGTTAGCATGGACGGTGCA
CCGTACCTACGGAAAATTGACTTGAAACTCTACAAAACTTACCAAGATCTCTCCAACGCCTTAAGCAAAA
TGTTTAGCTCTTTTACCATAGGCAACTATGGACCACAAGGAATGAAAGATTTCATGAATGAGAGTAAATT
GATCGATCTTCTAAACGGATCAGATTATGTTCCAACATATGAAGATAAAGATGGCGACTGGATGCTTGTA
GGAGACGTACCGTGGGAGATGTTTGTTGATTCATGCAAACGTATACGAATAATGAAGGGATCAGAAGCAA
TCGGACTTGCTCCAAGGGCATTAGAAAAGTGCAAGAACAGAAGTTGACACCCAGCTTTCTTGTACAAAGT
TGGCATTATAAGAAAGCATTGCTTATCAATTTGTTGCAACGAACAGGTCACTATCAGTCAAAATAAAATC
ATTATTTGCCATCCAGCTGA
